Addgene plasmid #167149: pX131
Purpose: MoClo-compatible Level 0-SP promoterless vector encoding Aspergillus nidulans 4'-phosphopantetheinyl transferase NpgA codon-optimised for expression in Nicotiana benthamiana and Pichia pastoris
Depositing lab: Karen Sarkisyan. Depositing organization: Planta LLC. Publication: Plants with genetically encoded autoluminescence. Mitiouchkina T, Mishin AS, Somermeyer LG, Markina NM, Chepurnyh TV, Guglya EB, Karataeva TA, Palkina KA, Shakhova ES, Fakhranurova LI, Chekova SV, Tsarkova AS, Golubev YV, Negrebetsky VV, Dolgushin SA, Shalaev PV, Shlykov D, Melnik OA, Shipunova VO, Deyev SM, Bubyrev AI, Pushin AS, Choob VV, Dolgov SV, Kondrashov FA, Yampolsky IV, Sarkisyan KS. Nat Biotechnol. 2020 Apr 27. pii: 10.1038/s41587-020-0500-9. doi: 10.1038/s41587-020-0500-9. PubMed 32341562.
Backbone
  Vector backbone: Level0-SP-like
  Backbone size w/o insert (bp): 2244
  Vector type: Synthetic Biology
Growth in bacteria
  Bacterial resistance: Spectinomycin, 50 μg/mL
  Growth temperature: 37°C
  Growth strain: DH5alpha
  Copy number: High Copy
Gene/Insert
  Gene/Insert name: 4'-phosphopantetheinyl transferase, npgA
  Species: Aspergillus nidulans
  Insert size (bp): 1038
  Cloning method: Restriction Enzyme; 5′ cloning site BbsI (destroyed during cloning); 3′ cloning site BbsI (destroyed during cloning)
  Sequencing primers: 5′ gagcgaggaagcggaagagcgccc; 3′ accattattatcatgacattaacc
Resource information
  A portion of this plasmid was derived from a plasmid made by: Synthetic
Terms and licenses: Academic/Nonprofit Terms; Industry Terms: Not Available to Industry
How to cite: pX131 was a gift from Karen Sarkisyan (Addgene plasmid # 167149 ; http://n2t.net/addgene:167149 ; RRID:Addgene_167149)
