[The description below was written by a language model from this plasmid's Addgene catalogue record and pLannotate feature annotations shown in this document.]
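Description:
pX131 is a small (about 3.3 kb) MoClo-compatible Level 0 part plasmid built on a "Level0-SP-like" synthetic-biology backbone. It is a storage and donor vector for Golden Gate assembly rather than an expression construct. It is maintained in E. coli at high copy from a ColE1/pUC-type origin and selected with spectinomycin through the aadA aminoglycoside adenylyltransferase gene, which sits downstream of a bla (AmpR) promoter. The short integrase, gentamicin acetyltransferase and lacI fragments picked up by the annotation are non-functional remnants, probably carried along with the resistance cassette and backbone rather than working parts.

The payload is a synthetic coding sequence of roughly 1 kb for NpgA, the 4'-phosphopantetheinyl transferase of Aspergillus nidulans, codon-optimised for expression in both Nicotiana benthamiana and Pichia pastoris. NpgA transfers the phosphopantetheine arm from coenzyme A onto carrier-protein domains of a wide range of polyketide synthases, nonribosomal peptide synthetases and related enzymes, converting them from inactive apo forms to active holo forms. The part was inserted through BbsI sites that were destroyed during cloning. No promoter or terminator accompanies the gene, consistent with the "promoterless" description. To be expressed, the coding sequence must therefore be combined with regulatory parts in a higher-level MoClo transcription unit.

The associated publication concerns plants with genetically encoded autoluminescence, which suggests the part supplies the activating enzyme for a carrier-domain-containing biosynthetic enzyme in such a pathway. However, the record does not name NpgA's target enzyme.
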