Features (pLannotate 1.2.2; 7 found; start..end, strand, type, name):
    110..214     +  promoter       AmpR promoter: bla
    205..285     -  CDS            int (fragment): INT2_ECOLX - Protein inferred from homology: Swiss-Prot protein existence level 3. Putative integrase believed to be involved in the insertion of antibiotic resistance genes into plasmids and transposons. From Escherichia coli.
    373..429     +  CDS            GmR (fragment): gentamycin acetyltransferase; aacC1; confers resistance to gentamycin
    436..1224    +  CDS            aadA: S3AD_ECOLX - Experimental evidence at protein level: Swiss-Prot protein existence level 1. Mediates bacterial resistance to the antibiotics streptomycin and spectinomycin. From Escherichia coli.
   1398..1986    +  rep_origin     ori: high-copy-number ColE1/pMB1/pBR322/pUC origin of replication
   2169..2218    +  CDS            lacI (fragment): lac repressor; lacI; The lac repressor binds to the lac operator to inhibit transcription in E. coli. This inhibition can be relieved by adding lactose or isopropyl-β-D-thiogalactopyranoside (IPTG).
   2235..3266    +  CDS            npgA: PPTA_EMENI - Also known as cfwA. Experimental evidence at protein level: Swiss-Prot protein existence level 1. Transfers the 4'-phosphopantetheine moiety from coenzyme A to a Ser of an acyl-carrier-protein. The enzyme is able to transfer the cofactor to a broad range of enzymes with acyl- or peptidyl-carrier protein domains. Required for primary biological processes such as growth and asexual/sexual development, and activates target enzymes involved in the synthesis of metabolites such as fatty acids, polyketides and nonribosomal peptides, lysine, siderophore, penicillin, sterigmatocystin, sha
>Addgene plasmid #167149 | pX131 | addgene full sequence | sequence record 335232 | Addgene NGS Result
GTGGCTCTTCAGTGGACGAAAGGGCCTCGTGATACGCCTATTTTTATAGGTTAATGTCATGATAATAATG
GTTTCTTAGACGTCAGGTGGCACTTTTCGGGGAAATGTGCGCGGAACCCCTATTTGTTTATTTTTCTAAA
TACATTCAAATATGTATCCGCTCATGAGACAATAACCCTGATAAATGCTTCAATAATATTGAAAAAGGAA
GAGTATGCGCTCACGCAACTGGTCCAGAACCTTGACCGAACGCAGCGGTGGTAACGGCGCAGTGGCGGTT
TTCATGGCTTGTTATGACTGTTTTTTTTTGGGGTACAGTCTATGCCTCGGGCATCCAAGCAGCAAGCGCG
TTACGCCGTGGGTCGATGTTTGATGTTATGGAGCAGCAACGATGTTACGCAGCAGGGCAGTCGCCCTAAA
ACAAAGTTAAACATCATGAGGGAAGCGGTGATCGCCGAAGTATCGACTCAACTATCAGAGGTAGTTGGCG
TCATCGAGCGCCATCTCGAACCGACGTTGCTGGCCGTACATTTGTACGGCTCCGCAGTGGATGGCGGCCT
GAAGCCACACAGCGATATTGATTTGCTGGTTACGGTGACCGTAAGGCTTGATGAAACAACGCGGCGAGCT
TTGATCAACGACCTTTTGGAAACTTCGGCTTCCCCTGGAGAGAGCGAGATTCTCCGCGCTGTAGAAGTCA
CCATTGTTGTGCACGACGACATCATTCCGTGGCGTTATCCAGCTAAGCGCGAACTGCAATTTGGAGAATG
GCAGCGCAATGACATTCTTGCAGGTATCTTCGAGCCAGCCACGATCGACATTGATCTGGCTATCTTGCTG
ACAAAAGCAAGAGAACATAGCGTTGCCTTGGTAGGTCCAGCGGCGGAGGAACTCTTTGATCCGGTTCCTG
AACAGGATCTATTTGAGGCGCTAAATGAAACCTTAACGCTATGGAACTCGCCGCCCGACTGGGCTGGCGA
TGAGCGAAATGTAGTGCTTACGTTGTCCCGCATTTGGTACAGCGCAGTAACCGGCAAAATCGCGCCGAAG
GATGTCGCTGCCGACTGGGCAATGGAGCGCCTGCCGGCCCAGTATCAGCCCGTCATACTTGAAGCTAGAC
AGGCTTATCTTGGACAAGAAGAAGATCGCTTGGCCTCGCGCGCAGATCAGTTGGAAGAATTTGTCCATTA
CGTAAAAGGCGAGATCACCAAGGTAGTCGGCAAATAACTGTCAGACCAAGTTTACTCATATATACTTTAG
ATTGATTTAAAACTTCATTTTTAATTTAAAAGGATCTAGGTGAAGATCCTTTTTGATAATCTCATGACCA
AAATCCCTTAACGTGAGTTTTCGTTCCACTGAGCGTCAGACCCCGTAGAAAAGATCAAAGGATCTTCTTG
AGATCCTTTTTTTCTGCGCGTAATCTGCTGCTTGCAAACAAAAAAACCACCGCTACCAGCGGTGGTTTGT
TTGCCGGATCAAGAGCTACCAACTCTTTTTCCGAAGGTAACTGGCTTCAGCAGAGCGCAGATACCAAATA
CTGTTCTTCTAGTGTAGCCGTAGTTAGGCCACCACTTCAAGAACTCTGTAGCACCGCCTACATACCTCGC
TCTGCTAATCCTGTTACCAGTGGCTGCTGCCAGTGGCGATAAGTCGTGTCTTACCGGGTTGGACTCAAGA
CGATAGTTACCGGATAAGGCGCAGCGGTCGGGCTGAACGGGGGGTTCGTGCACACAGCCCAGCTTGGAGC
GAACGACCTACACCGAACTGAGATACCTACAGCGTGAGCTATGAGAAAGCGCCACGCTTCCCGAAGGGAG
AAAGGCGGACAGGTATCCGGTAAGCGGCAGGGTCGGAACAGGAGAGCGCACGAGGGAGCTTCCAGGGGGA
AACGCCTGGTATCTTTATAGTCCTGTCGGGTTTCGCCACCTCTGACTTGAGCGTCGATTTTTGTGATGCT
CGTCAGGGGGGCGGAGCCTATGGAAAAACGCCAGCAACGCGGCCTTTTTACGGTTCCTGGCCTTTTGCTG
GCCTTTTGCTCACATGTTCTTTCCTGCGTTATCCCCTGATTCTGTGGATAACCGTATTACCGCCTTTGAG
TGAGCTGATACCGCTCGCCGCAGCCGAACGACCGAGCGCAGCGAGTCAGTGAGCGAGGAAGCGGAAGAGC
GCCCAATACGCAAACCGCCTCTCCCCGCGCGTTGGCCGATTCATTAATCACTCTGTGGTCTCAAATGGTC
CAAGACACCTCAAGCGCTAGTACCAGTCCAATTTTGACAAGATGGTATATAGATACTAGACCTTTGACTG
CTTCTACCGCAGCCTTGCCACTGTTGGAAACTCTGCAGCCTGCAGACCAGATAAGTGTCCAAAAGTACTA
CCATCTGAAGGATAAGCATATGTCTCTCGCATCCAATCTTCTCAAGTACTTGTTTGTTCACAGGAATTGC
CGAATCCCATGGTCTAGCATTGTAATATCAAGAACTCCAGATCCCCATAGAAGGCCCTGTTATATACCAC
CCTCTGGTTCTCAAGAGGACAGCTTTAAGGATGGCTACACTGGAATTAATGTCGAGTTCAACGTATCCCA
TCAAGCAAGCATGGTGGCAATAGCAGGCACTGCATTTACACCCAACTCTGGAGGTGATTCCAAACTTAAG
CCAGAGGTTGGCATAGACATTACTTGCGTGAATGAGCGACAGGGGCGAAACGGTGAGGAGCGATCCCTTG
AAAGTTTGAGGCAGTACATAGATATTTTCTCAGAGGTTTTTTCCACCGCAGAGATGGCAAACATCAGAAG
ATTGGATGGGGTGTCATCAAGCTCCTTGAGCGCCGATAGGTTGGTGGACTATGGTTACCGATTGTTTTAC
ACTTATTGGGCTCTTAAGGAAGCATACATCAAGATGACAGGGGAAGCCCTGCTGGCACCATGGCTCAGGG
AGTTGGAATTTAGTAATGTCGTTGCCCCAGCAGCAGTGGCCGAATCCGGAGATTCCGCCGGAGACTTTGG
AGAGCCTTATACCGGGGTACGAACAACCCTTTACAAAAACTTGGTCGAGGATGTTAGGATAGAGGTGGCT
GCTCTGGGAGGTGACTACTTGTTCGCCACTGCTGCACGAGGGGGCGGTATAGGTGCCTCCAGCCGACCAG
GGGGAGGCCCTGATGGCTCAGGAATTAGGAGTCAAGATCCCTGGCGACCATTTAAAAAGCTCGACATAGA
GAGAGACATACAGCCTTGCGCCACTGGAGTCTGTAATTGTCTGTCTCGAGGTTGAGACCACGAA
